Addgene plasmid #77728: AURKA gRNA (BRDN0001145351)
Purpose: 3rd generation lentiviral gRNA plasmid targeting human AURKA
Depositing lab: John Doench & David Root. Depositing organization: Broad Institute. Publication: Optimized sgRNA design to maximize activity and minimize off-target effects of CRISPR-Cas9. Doench JG, Fusi N, Sullender M, Hegde M, Vaimberg EW, Donovan KF, Smith I, Tothova Z, Wilen C, Orchard R, Virgin HW, Listgarten J, Root DE. Nat Biotechnol. 2016 Jan 18. doi: 10.1038/nbt.3437. PubMed 26780180.
Backbone
  Vector backbone: lentiGuide-Puro
  Backbone manufacturer: Zhang Lab (Addgene plasmid # 52963)
  Vector type: Mammalian Expression, Lentiviral, CRISPR
  Selectable markers: Puromycin
Growth in bacteria
  Bacterial resistance: Ampicillin, 100 μg/mL
  Growth temperature: 37°C
  Growth strain: DH5alpha
  Copy number: High Copy
Gene/Insert
  Gene/Insert name: AURKA (alt names: AURKA; NM_003600.2)
  gRNA/shRNA sequence: TGCTTGCAAAGGAATGCGCT
  Species: H. sapiens (human)
  Entrez Gene: AURKA (a.k.a. AIK, ARK1, AURA, BTAK, PPP1R47, STK15, STK6, STK7)
  Promoter: hU6
  Cloning method: Unknown
  Sequencing primers: 5′ U6-F; 3′ pS2-R
Terms and licenses: Academic/Nonprofit Terms; Industry Terms: Not Available to Industry
Depositor comments: The gRNA was designed to target the following Genbank reference sequence(s): NM_003600.2,NM_198433.1,NM_198434.1,NM_198435.1,NM_198436.1,NM_198437.1. Note that this plasmid does NOT contain Cas9. It should be used in conjunction with lentiCas9-Blast (Addgene #52962) or otherwise with cell lines already expressing Cas9. Browse the full kinome gRNA library at http://www.addgene.org/pooled-library/broadgpp-human-kinome/ or visit http://www.broadinstitute.org/rnai/public/ for detailed protocols and information.
How to cite: AURKA gRNA (BRDN0001145351) was a gift from John Doench & David Root (Addgene plasmid # 77728 ; http://n2t.net/addgene:77728 ; RRID:Addgene_77728)
