[The description below was written by a language model from this plasmid's Addgene catalogue record and pLannotate feature annotations shown in this document.]
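Description:
AURKA gRNA (BRDN0001145351) is a third-generation lentiviral single-guide RNA plasmid built on the lentiGuide-Puro backbone and designed to target human AURKA, the gene encoding Aurora kinase A. In bacteria it is maintained as a high-copy plasmid through a ColE1/pUC-type origin and selected with ampicillin via the β-lactamase gene. An f1 origin, an SV40 origin and remnants of a lac/T7/T3 cloning region are also annotated in the backbone.

The lentiviral transfer cassette begins with an RSV promoter fused to a truncated HIV-1 5' LTR, which makes genomic RNA production Tat-independent. It continues through the Ψ packaging signal with a partial gag sequence, the Rev response element and a cPPT/CTS element, and it ends in a self-inactivating ΔU3 3' LTR followed by an SV40 polyadenylation signal. Within this unit, a human U6 RNA polymerase III promoter drives the AURKA-specific spacer joined to the Streptococcus pyogenes gRNA scaffold. Downstream, an EF-1α core promoter with its intron A expresses puromycin N-acetyltransferase, so transduced mammalian cells can be selected with puromycin, and a WPRE enhances transcript expression.

The plasmid does not encode Cas9. The depositor notes that it should be paired with a separate Cas9 lentiviral vector or used in cells already expressing Cas9. The guide was designed against several AURKA transcript variants and belongs to a human kinome gRNA collection produced in work on optimized sgRNA design. It is typically used for CRISPR knockout of AURKA in human cells after lentiviral delivery.
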