Features (pLannotate 1.2.2; 29 found; start..end, strand, type, name):
     14..80      +  CDS            small t antigen (fragment): SV40 (simian virus 40) small t antigen
    106..317     +  promoter       EF-1α core promoter: core promoter for human elongation factor EF-1α
    318..1256    +  intron         EF-1α intron A: intron upstream of the start codon of human EF-1α
   1278..1877    +  CDS            PuroR (fragment): puromycin N-acetyltransferase; pac from Streptomyces; confers resistance to puromycin
   1893..2481    +  misc_feature   WPRE: woodchuck hepatitis virus posttranscriptional regulatory element
   2532..2551    +  misc_feature   cPPT/CTS (fragment): central polypurine tract and central termination sequence of HIV-1
   2553..2786    +  LTR            3' LTR (ΔU3): self-inactivating 3' long terminal repeat (LTR) from HIV-1
   2864..2985    +  polyA_signal   SV40 poly(A) signal: SV40 polyadenylation signal
   3025..3160    +  rep_origin     SV40 ori: SV40 origin of replication
   3181..3199    -  promoter       T7 promoter: promoter for bacteriophage T7 RNA polymerase
   3207..3362    +  CDS            lacZα (fragment): LacZα fragment of β-galactosidase; lacZ fragment
   3367..3795    +  rep_origin     f1 ori (sequence partly withheld): f1 bacteriophage origin of replication; arrow indicates direction of (+) strand synthesis
   3848..3952    +  promoter       AmpR promoter: bla
   3953..4813    +  CDS            AmpR: β-lactamase; bla; confers resistance to ampicillin, carbenicillin, and related antibiotics
   4984..5572    +  rep_origin     ori: high-copy-number ColE1/pMB1/pBR322/pUC origin of replication
   5755..5847    +  CDS            lacI (fragment): lac repressor; lacI; The lac repressor binds to the lac operator to inhibit transcription in E. coli. This inhibition can be relieved by adding lactose or isopropyl-β-D-thiogalactopyranoside (IPTG).
   5860..5881    +  protein_bind   CAP binding site: CAP binding activates transcription in the presence of cAMP. E. coli catabolite activator protein
   5896..5926    +  promoter       lac promoter: promoter for the E. coli lac operon
   5934..5950    +  protein_bind   lac operator: The lac repressor binds to the lac operator to inhibit transcription in E. coli. This inhibition can be relieved by adding lactose or isopropyl-β-D-thiogalactopyranoside (IPTG). lac repressor encoded by lacI
   5995..6013    +  promoter       T3 promoter: promoter for bacteriophage T3 RNA polymerase
   6041..6267    +  promoter       RSV promoter: Rous sarcoma virus enhancer/promoter
   6268..6448    +  LTR            5' LTR (truncated): truncated 5' long terminal repeat (LTR) from HIV-1
   6495..6620    +  misc_feature   HIV-1 Ψ: packaging signal of human immunodeficiency virus type 1
   6604..6967    +  CDS            HIV-1 gag (fragment): gag protein from human immunodeficiency virus 1; gag
   7113..7346    +  misc_feature   RRE: The Rev response element (RRE) of HIV-1 allows for Rev-dependent mRNA export from the nucleus to the cytoplasm.
   7723..7749    +  CDS            Rev (fragment): human immunodeficiency virus 1 (HIV-1) Rev protein; rev; enhances nuclear export of unspliced and incompletely spliced viral mRNAs
   7753..7993    +  promoter       U6 promoter: RNA polymerase III promoter for human U6 snRNA
   8023..8098    +  misc_RNA       gRNA scaffold: guide RNA scaffold for the Streptococcus pyogenes CRISPR/Cas9 system
   8154..8271    +  misc_feature   cPPT/CTS: central polypurine tract and central termination sequence of HIV-1
>Addgene plasmid #77728 | AURKA gRNA (BRDN0001145351) | addgene full sequence | sequence record 189043 | Addgene Assembled Sequence
CCCGGGTGCAAAGATGGATAAAGTTTTAAACAGAGAGGAATCTTTGCAGCTAATGGACCTTCTAGGTCTT
GAAAGGAGTGGGAATTGGCTCCGGTGCCCGTCAGTGGGCAGAGCGCACATCGCCCACAGTCCCCGAGAAG
TTGGGGGGAGGGGTCGGCAATTGATCCGGTGCCTAGAGAAGGTGGCGCGGGGTAAACTGGGAAAGTGATG
TCGTGTACTGGCTCCGCCTTTTTCCCGAGGGTGGGGGAGAACCGTATATAAGTGCAGTAGTCGCCGTGAA
CGTTCTTTTTCGCAACGGGTTTGCCGCCAGAACACAGGTAAGTGCCGTGTGTGGTTCCCGCGGGCCTGGC
CTCTTTACGGGTTATGGCCCTTGCGTGCCTTGAATTACTTCCACCTGGCTGCAGTACGTGATTCTTGATC
CCGAGCTTCGGGTTGGAAGTGGGTGGGAGAGTTCGAGGCCTTGCGCTTAAGGAGCCCCTTCGCCTCGTGC
TTGAGTTGAGGCCTGGCCTGGGCGCTGGGGCCGCCGCGTGCGAATCTGGTGGCACCTTCGCGCCTGTCTC
GCTGCTTTCGATAAGTCTCTAGCCATTTAAAATTTTTGATGACCTGCTGCGACGCTTTTTTTCTGGCAAG
ATAGTCTTGTAAATGCGGGCCAAGATCTGCACACTGGTATTTCGGTTTTTGGGGCCGCGGGCGGCGACGG
GGCCCGTGCGTCCCAGCGCACATGTTCGGCGAGGCGGGGCCTGCGAGCGCGGCCACCGAGAATCGGACGG
GGGTAGTCTCAAGCTGGCCGGCCTGCTCTGGTGCCTGGCCTCGCGCCGCCGTGTATCGCCCCGCCCTGGG
CGGCAAGGCTGGCCCGGTCGGCACCAGTTGCGTGAGCGGAAAGATGGCCGCTTCCCGGCCCTGCTGCAGG
GAGCTCAAAATGGAGGACGCGGCGCTCGGGAGAGCGGGCGGGTGAGTCACCCACACAAAGGAAAAGGGCC
TTTCCGTCCTCAGCCGTCGCTTCATGTGACTCCACGGAGTACCGGGCGCCGTCCAGGCACCTCGATTAGT
TCTCGAGCTTTTGGAGTACGTCGTCTTTAGGTTGGGGGGAGGGGTTTTATGCGATGGAGTTTCCCCACAC
TGAGTGGGTGGAGACTGAAGTTAGGCCAGCTTGGCACTTGATGTAATTCTCCTTGGAATTTGCCCTTTTT
GAGTTTGGATCTTGGTTCATTCTCAAGCCTCAGACAGTGGTTCAAAGTTTTTTTCTTCCATTTCAGGTGT
CGTGACGTACGGCCACCATGACCGAGTACAAGCCCACGGTGCGCCTCGCCACCCGCGACGACGTCCCCAG
GGCCGTACGCACCCTCGCCGCCGCGTTCGCCGACTACCCCGCCACGCGCCACACCGTCGATCCGGACCGC
CACATCGAGCGGGTCACCGAGCTGCAAGAACTCTTCCTCACGCGCGTCGGGCTCGACATCGGCAAGGTGT
GGGTCGCGGACGACGGCGCCGCCGTGGCGGTCTGGACCACGCCGGAGAGCGTCGAAGCGGGGGCGGTGTT
CGCCGAGATCGGCCCGCGCATGGCCGAGTTGAGCGGTTCCCGGCTGGCCGCGCAGCAACAGATGGAAGGC
CTCCTGGCGCCGCACCGGCCCAAGGAGCCCGCGTGGTTCCTGGCCACCGTCGGAGTCTCGCCCGACCACC
AGGGCAAGGGTCTGGGCAGCGCCGTCGTGCTCCCCGGAGTGGAGGCGGCCGAGCGCGCCGGGGTGCCCGC
CTTCCTGGAGACCTCCGCGCCCCGCAACCTCCCCTTCTACGAGCGGCTCGGCTTCACCGTCACCGCCGAC
GTCGAGGTGCCCGAAGGACCGCGCACCTGGTGCATGACCCGCAAGCCCGGTGCCTGAACGCGTTAAGTCG
ACAATCAACCTCTGGATTACAAAATTTGTGAAAGATTGACTGGTATTCTTAACTATGTTGCTCCTTTTAC
GCTATGTGGATACGCTGCTTTAATGCCTTTGTATCATGCTATTGCTTCCCGTATGGCTTTCATTTTCTCC
TCCTTGTATAAATCCTGGTTGCTGTCTCTTTATGAGGAGTTGTGGCCCGTTGTCAGGCAACGTGGCGTGG
TGTGCACTGTGTTTGCTGACGCAACCCCCACTGGTTGGGGCATTGCCACCACCTGTCAGCTCCTTTCCGG
GACTTTCGCTTTCCCCCTCCCTATTGCCACGGCGGAACTCATCGCCGCCTGCCTTGCCCGCTGCTGGACA
GGGGCTCGGCTGTTGGGCACTGACAATTCCGTGGTGTTGTCGGGGAAATCATCGTCCTTTCCTTGGCTGC
TCGCCTGTGTTGCCACCTGGATTCTGCGCGGGACGTCCTTCTGCTACGTCCCTTCGGCCCTCAATCCAGC
GGACCTTCCTTCCCGCGGCCTGCTGCCGGCTCTGCGGCCTCTTCCGCGTCTTCGCCTTCGCCCTCAGACG
AGTCGGATCTCCCTTTGGGCCGCCTCCCCGCGTCGACTTTAAGACCAATGACTTACAAGGCAGCTGTAGA
TCTTAGCCACTTTTTAAAAGAAAAGGGGGGACTGGAAGGGCTAATTCACTCCCAACGAAGACAAGATCTG
CTTTTTGCTTGTACTGGGTCTCTCTGGTTAGACCAGATCTGAGCCTGGGAGCTCTCTGGCTAACTAGGGA
ACCCACTGCTTAAGCCTCAATAAAGCTTGCCTTGAGTGCTTCAAGTAGTGTGTGCCCGTCTGTTGTGTGA
CTCTGGTAACTAGAGATCCCTCAGACCCTTTTAGTCAGTGTGGAAAATCTCTAGCAGTACGTATAGTAGT
TCATGTCATCTTATTATTCAGTATTTATAACTTGCAAAGAAATGAATATCAGAGAGTGAGAGGAACTTGT
TTATTGCAGCTTATAATGGTTACAAATAAAGCAATAGCATCACAAATTTCACAAATAAAGCATTTTTTTC
ACTGCATTCTAGTTGTGGTTTGTCCAAACTCATCAATGTATCTTATCATGTCTGGCTCTAGCTATCCCGC
CCCTAACTCCGCCCATCCCGCCCCTAACTCCGCCCAGTTCCGCCCATTCTCCGCCCCATGGCTGACTAAT
TTTTTTTATTTATGCAGAGGCCGAGGCCGCCTCGGCCTCTGAGCTATTCCAGAAGTAGTGAGGAGGCTTT
TTTGGAGGCCTAGGGACGTACCCAATTCGCCCTATAGTGAGTCGTATTACGCGCGCTCACTGGCCGTCGT
TTTACAACGTCGTGACTGGGAAAACCCTGGCGTTACCCAACTTAATCGCCTTGCAGCACATCCCCCTTTC
GCCAGCTGGCGTAATAGCGAAGAGGCCCGCACCGATCGCCCTTCCCAACAGTTGCGCAGCCTGAATGGCG
AATGGG
[124 nt withheld, positions 3367-3490]
C
[91 nt withheld, positions 3492-3582]
A
[49 nt withheld, positions 3584-3632]
CCTTTGACGTTGGAGTCCACGTTCTTT
[37 nt withheld, positions 3660-3696]
ACCCTATCTCGGTCTATTCTTTTGATTTATAAGGGATTTTGCCGATTTCGGCCTATTGGTTAAAAAATGA
GCTGATTTAACAAAAATTTAACGCGAATTTTAACAAAATATTAACGCTTACAATTTAGGTGGCACTTTTC
GGGGAAATGTGCGCGGAACCCCTATTTGTTTATTTTTCTAAATACATTCAAATATGTATCCGCTCATGAG
ACAATAACCCTGATAAATGCTTCAATAATATTGAAAAAGGAAGAGTATGAGTATTCAACATTTCCGTGTC
GCCCTTATTCCCTTTTTTGCGGCATTTTGCCTTCCTGTTTTTGCTCACCCAGAAACGCTGGTGAAAGTAA
AAGATGCTGAAGATCAGTTGGGTGCACGAGTGGGTTACATCGAACTGGATCTCAACAGCGGTAAGATCCT
TGAGAGTTTTCGCCCCGAAGAACGTTTTCCAATGATGAGCACTTTTAAAGTTCTGCTATGTGGCGCGGTA
TTATCCCGTATTGACGCCGGGCAAGAGCAACTCGGTCGCCGCATACACTATTCTCAGAATGACTTGGTTG
AGTACTCACCAGTCACAGAAAAGCATCTTACGGATGGCATGACAGTAAGAGAATTATGCAGTGCTGCCAT
AACCATGAGTGATAACACTGCGGCCAACTTACTTCTGACAACGATCGGAGGACCGAAGGAGCTAACCGCT
TTTTTGCACAACATGGGGGATCATGTAACTCGCCTTGATCGTTGGGAACCGGAGCTGAATGAAGCCATAC
CAAACGACGAGCGTGACACCACGATGCCTGTAGCAATGGCAACAACGTTGCGCAAACTATTAACTGGCGA
ACTACTTACTCTAGCTTCCCGGCAACAATTAATAGACTGGATGGAGGCGGATAAAGTTGCAGGACCACTT
CTGCGCTCGGCCCTTCCGGCTGGCTGGTTTATTGCTGATAAATCTGGAGCCGGTGAGCGTGGGTCTCGCG
GTATCATTGCAGCACTGGGGCCAGATGGTAAGCCCTCCCGTATCGTAGTTATCTACACGACGGGGAGTCA
GGCAACTATGGATGAACGAAATAGACAGATCGCTGAGATAGGTGCCTCACTGATTAAGCATTGGTAACTG
TCAGACCAAGTTTACTCATATATACTTTAGATTGATTTAAAACTTCATTTTTAATTTAAAAGGATCTAGG
TGAAGATCCTTTTTGATAATCTCATGACCAAAATCCCTTAACGTGAGTTTTCGTTCCACTGAGCGTCAGA
CCCCGTAGAAAAGATCAAAGGATCTTCTTGAGATCCTTTTTTTCTGCGCGTAATCTGCTGCTTGCAAACA
AAAAAACCACCGCTACCAGCGGTGGTTTGTTTGCCGGATCAAGAGCTACCAACTCTTTTTCCGAAGGTAA
CTGGCTTCAGCAGAGCGCAGATACCAAATACTGTTCTTCTAGTGTAGCCGTAGTTAGGCCACCACTTCAA
GAACTCTGTAGCACCGCCTACATACCTCGCTCTGCTAATCCTGTTACCAGTGGCTGCTGCCAGTGGCGAT
AAGTCGTGTCTTACCGGGTTGGACTCAAGACGATAGTTACCGGATAAGGCGCAGCGGTCGGGCTGAACGG
GGGGTTCGTGCACACAGCCCAGCTTGGAGCGAACGACCTACACCGAACTGAGATACCTACAGCGTGAGCT
ATGAGAAAGCGCCACGCTTCCCGAAGGGAGAAAGGCGGACAGGTATCCGGTAAGCGGCAGGGTCGGAACA
GGAGAGCGCACGAGGGAGCTTCCAGGGGGAAACGCCTGGTATCTTTATAGTCCTGTCGGGTTTCGCCACC
TCTGACTTGAGCGTCGATTTTTGTGATGCTCGTCAGGGGGGCGGAGCCTATGGAAAAACGCCAGCAACGC
GGCCTTTTTACGGTTCCTGGCCTTTTGCTGGCCTTTTGCTCACATGTTCTTTCCTGCGTTATCCCCTGAT
TCTGTGGATAACCGTATTACCGCCTTTGAGTGAGCTGATACCGCTCGCCGCAGCCGAACGACCGAGCGCA
GCGAGTCAGTGAGCGAGGAAGCGGAAGAGCGCCCAATACGCAAACCGCCTCTCCCCGCGCGTTGGCCGAT
TCATTAATGCAGCTGGCACGACAGGTTTCCCGACTGGAAAGCGGGCAGTGAGCGCAACGCAATTAATGTG
AGTTAGCTCACTCATTAGGCACCCCAGGCTTTACACTTTATGCTTCCGGCTCGTATGTTGTGTGGAATTG
TGAGCGGATAACAATTTCACACAGGAAACAGCTATGACCATGATTACGCCAAGCGCGCAATTAACCCTCA
CTAAAGGGAACAAAAGCTGGAGCTGCAAGCTTAATGTAGTCTTATGCAATACTCTTGTAGTCTTGCAACA
TGGTAACGATGAGTTAGCAACATGCCTTACAAGGAGAGAAAAAGCACCGTGCATGCCGATTGGTGGAAGT
AAGGTGGTACGATCGTGCCTTATTAGGAAGGCAACAGACGGGTCTGACATGGATTGGACGAACCACTGAA
TTGCCGCATTGCAGAGATATTGTATTTAAGTGCCTAGCTCGATACATAAACGGGTCTCTCTGGTTAGACC
AGATCTGAGCCTGGGAGCTCTCTGGCTAACTAGGGAACCCACTGCTTAAGCCTCAATAAAGCTTGCCTTG
AGTGCTTCAAGTAGTGTGTGCCCGTCTGTTGTGTGACTCTGGTAACTAGAGATCCCTCAGACCCTTTTAG
TCAGTGTGGAAAATCTCTAGCAGTGGCGCCCGAACAGGGACTTGAAAGCGAAAGGGAAACCAGAGGAGCT
CTCTCGACGCAGGACTCGGCTTGCTGAAGCGCGCACGGCAAGAGGCGAGGGGCGGCGACTGGTGAGTACG
CCAAAAATTTTGACTAGCGGAGGCTAGAAGGAGAGAGATGGGTGCGAGAGCGTCAGTATTAAGCGGGGGA
GAATTAGATCGCGATGGGAAAAAATTCGGTTAAGGCCAGGGGGAAAGAAAAAATATAAATTAAAACATAT
AGTATGGGCAAGCAGGGAGCTAGAACGATTCGCAGTTAATCCTGGCCTGTTAGAAACATCAGAAGGCTGT
AGACAAATACTGGGACAGCTACAACCATCCCTTCAGACAGGATCAGAAGAACTTAGATCATTATATAATA
CAGTAGCAACCCTCTATTGTGTGCATCAAAGGATAGAGATAAAAGACACCAAGGAAGCTTTAGACAAGAT
AGAGGAAGAGCAAAACAAAAGTAAGACCACCGCACAGCAAGCGGCCGCTGATCTTCAGACCTGGAGGAGG
AGATATGAGGGACAATTGGAGAAGTGAATTATATAAATATAAAGTAGTAAAAATTGAACCATTAGGAGTA
GCACCCACCAAGGCAAAGAGAAGAGTGGTGCAGAGAGAAAAAAGAGCAGTGGGAATAGGAGCTTTGTTCC
TTGGGTTCTTGGGAGCAGCAGGAAGCACTATGGGCGCAGCGTCAATGACGCTGACGGTACAGGCCAGACA
ATTATTGTCTGGTATAGTGCAGCAGCAGAACAATTTGCTGAGGGCTATTGAGGCGCAACAGCATCTGTTG
CAACTCACAGTCTGGGGCATCAAGCAGCTCCAGGCAAGAATCCTGGCTGTGGAAAGATACCTAAAGGATC
AACAGCTCCTGGGGATTTGGGGTTGCTCTGGAAAACTCATTTGCACCACTGCTGTGCCTTGGAATGCTAG
TTGGAGTAATAAATCTCTGGAACAGATTTGGAATCACACGACCTGGATGGAGTGGGACAGAGAAATTAAC
AATTACACAAGCTTAATACACTCCTTAATTGAAGAATCGCAAAACCAGCAAGAAAAGAATGAACAAGAAT
TATTGGAATTAGATAAATGGGCAAGTTTGTGGAATTGGTTTAACATAACAAATTGGCTGTGGTATATAAA
ATTATTCATAATGATAGTAGGAGGCTTGGTAGGTTTAAGAATAGTTTTTGCTGTACTTTCTATAGTGAAT
AGAGTTAGGCAGGGATATTCACCATTATCGTTTCAGACCCACCTCCCAACCCCGAGGGGACCCAGAGAGG
GCCTATTTCCCATGATTCCTTCATATTTGCATATACGATACAAGGCTGTTAGAGAGATAATTAGAATTAA
TTTGACTGTAAACACAAAGATATTAGTACAAAATACGTGACGTAGAAAGTAATAATTTCTTGGGTAGTTT
GCAGTTTTAAAATTATGTTTTAAAATGGACTATCATATGCTTACCGTAACTTGAAAGTATTTCGATTTCT
TGGCTTTATATATCTTGTGGAAAGGACGAAACACCGTGCTTGCAAAGGAATGCGCTGTTTTAGAGCTAGA
AATAGCAAGTTAAAATAAGGCTAGTCCGTTATCAACTTGAAAAAGTGGCACCGAGTCGGTGCTTTTTTAA
GCTTGGCGTAACTAGATCTTGAGACAAATGGCAGTATTCATCCACAATTTTAAAAGAAAAGGGGGGATTG
GGGGGTACAGTGCAGGGGAAAGAATAGTAGACATAATAGCAACAGACATACAAACTAAAGAATTACAAAA
ACAAATTACAAAAATTCAAAATTTTCGGGTTTATTACAGGGACAGCAGAGATCCACTTTGGCGCCGGCTC
GAGGGGG
