>Addgene plasmid #77728 | AURKA gRNA (BRDN0001145351) | depositor partial sequence | sequence record 145188 | Target Sequence
TGCTTGCAAAGGAATGCGCT
