>Addgene plasmid #77728 | AURKA gRNA (BRDN0001145351) | addgene partial sequence | sequence record 152527 | hU6-F 5'-GAGGGCCTATTTCCCATGATT-3'
ATTAGAATTAATTTGACTGTAAACACAAAGATATTAGTACAAAATACGTGACGTAGAAAGTAATAATTTC
TTGGGTAGTTTGCAGTTTTAAAATTATGTTTTAAAATGGACTATCATATGCTTACCGTAACTTGAAAGTA
TTTCGATTTCTTGGCTTTATATATCTTGTGGAAAGGACGAAACACCGTGCTTGCAAAGGAATGCGCTGTT
TTAGAGCTAGAAATAGCAAGTTAAAATAAGGCTAGTCCGTTATCAACTTGAAAAAGTGGCACCGAGTCGG
TGCTTTTTTAAGCTTGGCGTAACTAGATCTTGAGACAAATGGCAGTATTCATCCACAATTTTAAAAGAAA
AGGGGGGATTGGGGGGTACAGTGCAGGGGAAAGAATAGTAGACATAATAGCAACAGACATACAAACTAAA
GAATTACAAAAACAAATTACAAAAATTCAAAATTTTCGGGTTTATTACAGGGACAGCAGAGATCCACTTT
GGCGCCGGCTCGAGGGGGCCCGGGTGCAAAGATGGATAAAGTTTTAAACAGAGAGGAATCTTTGCAGCTA
ATGGACCTTCTAGGTCTTGAAAGGAGTGGGAATTGGCTCCGGTGCCCGTCAGTGGGCAGAGCGCACATCG
CCCACAGTCCCCGAGAAGTTGGGGGGAGGGGTCGGCAATTGATCCGGTGCCTAGAGAAGGTGGCGCGGGG
TAAACTGGGAAAGTGATGTCGTGTACTGGCTCCGCCTTT
